Addgene plasmid #47325: AU1-TTC30B-pcDNA3
Purpose: Expresses AU1 epitope-tagged TTC30B in mammalian cells
Depositing lab: Richard Maurer. Depositing organization: Oregon Health & Science University. Publication: Interaction of mouse TTC30/DYF-1 with multiple intraflagellar transport complex B proteins and KIF17. Howard PW, Jue SF, Maurer RA. Exp Cell Res. 2013 Jun 25. pii: S0014-4827(13)00271-1. doi: 10.1016/j.yexcr.2013.06.010. PubMed 23810713.
Backbone
  Vector backbone: pcDNA3
  Backbone manufacturer: Invitrogen
  Backbone size w/o insert (bp): 5546
  Total vector size (bp): 7504
  Vector type: Mammalian Expression
  Selectable markers: Neomycin (select with G418)
Growth in bacteria
  Bacterial resistance: Ampicillin, 100 μg/mL
  Growth temperature: 37°C
  Growth strain: DH5alpha
  Copy number: High Copy
Gene/Insert
  Gene/Insert name: TTC30B
  Species: M. musculus (mouse)
  Entrez Gene: Ttc30b (a.k.a. RP23-159H12.4, 2510042P03Rik, Tcc30b)
  Promoter: CMV
  Tag / fusion protein: AU1 epitope (N terminal on insert)
  Cloning method: Restriction Enzyme; 5′ cloning site KpnI (not destroyed); 3′ cloning site BamHI (not destroyed)
  Sequencing primers: 5′ CTAGAGAACCCACTGCTTACTG; 3′ TAGAAGGCACAGTCGAGGCTGATC
Terms and licenses: Academic/Nonprofit Terms; Industry Terms: Not Available to Industry
How to cite: AU1-TTC30B-pcDNA3 was a gift from Richard Maurer (Addgene plasmid # 47325 ; http://n2t.net/addgene:47325 ; RRID:Addgene_47325)
