[The description below was written by a language model from this plasmid's Addgene catalogue record and pLannotate feature annotations shown in this document.]
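Description:
AU1-TTC30B-pcDNA3 is a 7.5 kb mammalian expression plasmid built on the Invitrogen pcDNA3 backbone and carrying the mouse Ttc30b coding sequence with an N-terminal AU1 epitope tag. It is propagated in E. coli as a high-copy plasmid through a ColE1/pUC-type origin and selected with ampicillin via the β-lactamase gene. An f1 origin is also present, which would allow single-stranded DNA production. For selection in mammalian cells, the backbone supplies a neomycin phosphotransferase cassette driven by the SV40 enhancer/early promoter and terminated by the SV40 polyadenylation signal, conferring G418 resistance. Short annotated fragments such as ble, lacI, an HIV-1 LTR match and lac promoter/operator elements appear to be backbone remnants or incidental similarity hits rather than functional parts.

The insert was cloned between KpnI and BamHI sites, both retained, downstream of the human cytomegalovirus immediate early enhancer and promoter and upstream of the bovine growth hormone polyadenylation signal, giving strong constitutive expression in transfected cells. T7 and SP6 promoters flank the cloning region and could serve for in vitro transcription or as sequencing primer sites. The AU1 tag itself is not annotated separately in the feature table, but a short gap between the polylinker remnant and the start of the Ttc30b match is consistent with its recorded N-terminal position. TTC30B is a tetratricopeptide repeat protein involved in anterograde intraflagellar transport and in polyglutamylation of axonemal tubulin in cilia. The tag allows antibody-based detection or immunoprecipitation of the protein, and the associated publication concerns interactions of mouse TTC30 with intraflagellar transport complex B proteins and KIF17, which suggests use in co-expression and binding studies.
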