Features (pLannotate 1.2.2; 22 found; start..end, strand, type, name):
     36..80      -  misc_feature   bom (fragment): basis of mobility region from pBR322
    235..614     +  enhancer       CMV enhancer: human cytomegalovirus immediate early enhancer
    615..818     +  promoter       CMV promoter: human cytomegalovirus (CMV) immediate early promoter
    814..847     +  LTR            5' LTR (truncated) (fragment): truncated 5' long terminal repeat (LTR) from HIV-1
    863..881     +  promoter       T7 promoter: promoter for bacteriophage T7 RNA polymerase
    895..937     -  misc_feature   MCS (fragment): pBluescript multiple cloning site
    970..2961    +  CDS            Ttc30b: TT30B_MOUSE - Experimental evidence at protein level: Swiss-Prot protein existence level 1. Required for polyglutamylation of axonemal tubulin. Plays a role in anterograde intraflagellar transport (IFT), the process by which cilia precursors are transported from the base of the cilium to the site of their incorporation at the tip. From Mus musculus (Mouse).
   3056..3074    -  promoter       SP6 promoter: promoter for bacteriophage SP6 RNA polymerase
   3100..3324    +  polyA_signal   bGH poly(A) signal: bovine growth hormone polyadenylation signal
   3328..3349    +  promoter       SV40 promoter (fragment): SV40 enhancer and early promoter
   3370..3798    +  rep_origin     f1 ori (sequence partly withheld): f1 bacteriophage origin of replication; arrow indicates direction of (+) strand synthesis
   3812..4142    +  promoter       SV40 promoter: SV40 enhancer and early promoter
   4209..5000    +  CDS            neo: KKA2_KLEPN - Also known as kan, nptII. Experimental evidence at protein level: Swiss-Prot protein existence level 1. Resistance to kanamycin, neomycin, paromomycin, ribostamycin, butirosin and gentamicin B. From Klebsiella pneumoniae.
   5024..5182    +  CDS            ble (fragment): BLE_KLEPN - Experimental evidence at protein level: Swiss-Prot protein existence level 1. Binding protein with a strong affinity to the bleomycin family of antibiotics. Binds to CL990; an antimitotic-antibiotic compound. From Klebsiella pneumoniae.
   5177..5298    +  polyA_signal   SV40 poly(A) signal: SV40 polyadenylation signal
   5371..5387    -  protein_bind   lac operator: The lac repressor binds to the lac operator to inhibit transcription in E. coli. This inhibition can be relieved by adding lactose or isopropyl-β-D-thiogalactopyranoside (IPTG). lac repressor encoded by lacI
   5395..5425    -  promoter       lac promoter: promoter for the E. coli lac operon
   5440..5461    -  protein_bind   CAP binding site: CAP binding activates transcription in the presence of cAMP. E. coli catabolite activator protein
   5474..5566    -  CDS            lacI (fragment): lac repressor; lacI; The lac repressor binds to the lac operator to inhibit transcription in E. coli. This inhibition can be relieved by adding lactose or isopropyl-β-D-thiogalactopyranoside (IPTG).
   5749..6337    -  rep_origin     ori: high-copy-number ColE1/pMB1/pBR322/pUC origin of replication
   6508..7368    -  CDS            AmpR: β-lactamase; bla; confers resistance to ampicillin, carbenicillin, and related antibiotics
   7369..7473    -  promoter       AmpR promoter: bla
>Addgene plasmid #47325 | AU1-TTC30B-pcDNA3 | depositor full sequence | sequence record 67410 | AU1-TTC30B-pcDNA3 sequence 7504 bps
GACGGATCGGGAGATCTCCCGATCCCCTATGGTCGACTCTCAGTACAATCTGCTCTGATGCCGCATAGTT
AAGCCAGTATCTGCTCCCTGCTTGTGTGTTGGAGGTCGCTGAGTAGTGCGCGAGCAAAATTTAAGCTACA
ACAAGGCAAGGCTTGACCGACAATTGCATGAAGAATCTGCTTAGGGTTAGGCGTTTTGCGCTGCTTCGCG
ATGTACGGGCCAGATATACGCGTTGACATTGATTATTGACTAGTTATTAATAGTAATCAATTACGGGGTC
ATTAGTTCATAGCCCATATATGGAGTTCCGCGTTACATAACTTACGGTAAATGGCCCGCCTGGCTGACCG
CCCAACGACCCCCGCCCATTGACGTCAATAATGACGTATGTTCCCATAGTAACGCCAATAGGGACTTTCC
ATTGACGTCAATGGGTGGACTATTTACGGTAAACTGCCCACTTGGCAGTACATCAAGTGTATCATATGCC
AAGTACGCCCCCTATTGACGTCAATGACGGTAAATGGCCCGCCTGGCATTATGCCCAGTACATGACCTTA
TGGGACTTTCCTACTTGGCAGTACATCTACGTATTAGTCATCGCTATTACCATGGTGATGCGGTTTTGGC
AGTACATCAATGGGCGTGGATAGCGGTTTGACTCACGGGGATTTCCAAGTCTCCACCCCATTGACGTCAA
TGGGAGTTTGTTTTGGCACCAAAATCAACGGGACTTTCCAAAATGTCGTAACAACTCCGCCCCATTGACG
CAAATGGGCGGTAGGCGTGTACGGTGGGAGGTCTATATAAGCAGAGCTCTCTGGCTAACTAGAGAACCCA
CTGCTTACTGGCTTATCGAAATTAATACGACTCACTATAGGGAGACCCAAGCTTGGTACCGGGCCCCCCC
TCGAGGTCGACGGTATCGATAAGCTTGCCAACATGGCAGACACATACCGCTACATCTCCATGGCAGGGCT
GAGCAGCTCACAGATCCCCGACGGTGAGTTCACAGCAGTGGTGTACAGGCTCATCCGCGACTCCCGCTAC
TCAGAGGCGGTGCAGCTGCTGAGCGCAGAGCTGCAGAGGAGCTCCCGCAGCCGCGCAGGGCTGTCGCTGC
TGGCCTACTGCTACTACCGCCTGCAGGAGTTCGAGCTCGCTGCAGAGTGCTATGAGCAGCTGAGCCAGAT
GCACCCGGAACTCGAGCAGTACCGCCTGTACCAGGCCCAGGCACTGTACAAGGCCTGCCTGTATCCAGAG
GCCACCAGGGTCGCCTTCCTCCTGGACAACCCCGCCTATCAGACTCGAGTCCTTCGTCTCCAGGCTGCTA
TCAAGTACAGTGAAGGTGACCTCCCAGGAGCCAGGAGCCTGGTGGAGCAGCTGCTGAGTGGGGAAGGTGT
AGAGGACAGTGGAGGGGAGAGTGATTATGATGGTCAGATCAACCTAGGTTGTCTGCTCTACAAAGAGGGA
CACTATGAAGCTGCCTGTTCCAAGTTCTTAGCGGCCCTGCAGGCTTCTGGCTACCAGCCTGACCTTTCCT
ACAACTTGGCTTTGGCCTATTACAGCAGTCGGCAGTACGCGCCTGCTCTGAAGCATATCGCTGACATCAT
TGAGCGTGGCATCCGTCAACACCCAGAACTCGGTGTGGGCATGACCACGGAGGGCATTGATGTTCGCAGT
GTTGGCAACACTATAGTCCTTCACCAGACTGCTCTGGTCGAAGCCTTCAACCTCAAGGCAGCCATAGAGT
ACCAGCTGAGAAACTACGAGGCAGCCCAGGAAGCCCTCACTGACATGCCACCCAGAGCAGAGGAAGAGCT
GGACCCCGTAACCCTCCACAACCAGGCTCTGATGAACATGGATGCCAAGCCCACAGAGGGCTTTGAAAAG
CTCCAGTTTCTGCTCCAGCAGAACCCCTTCCCCCCAGAGACCTTTGGCAACCTGCTGCTGCTCTACTGTA
AATATGAGTATTTTGACCTGGCAGCTGATGTCCTGGCAGAAAATGCCCACTTGACTTACAAGTTCCTCAC
ACCCTATCTCTATGACTTCTTGGATGCCATGATCACTTGCCAGACAGCTCCTGAAGAGGCTTTCATTAAA
CTTGATGGGTTGGCTGGCATGCTGACTGAGCAGCTCCGGAAACTCACCATACAAGTACAGGATTCAAGGC
ATAGTAGAGATGATGAATCTGCCAAAAAGGCTGTGAATGAATATGATGAAACTCTTGAGAAGTATATTCC
TGTACTGATGGCCCAGGCAAAAATCTACTGGAACTTTGAGAATTACCCAATGGTGGAGAAGATCTTCCGC
AAATCTGTGGAATTCTGTAATGACCATGATGTGTGGAAGCTGAATGTGGCCCATGTCCTCTTCATGCAGG
AGAACAAGTACAAAGAGGCCATTGGTTTCTATGAGCCCATTGTCAAGAAGAATTATGATAACATCCTGAG
TGTCAGTGCTATTGTGTTAGCCAACCTCTGTGTTTCCTATATCATGACAAGTCAAAATGAGGAAGCTGAG
GAGCTCATGAGGAAGATTGAGAAGGAGGAGGAACAACTCTCTTATGGTGACCCAGACAAGAAAATCTACC
ACCTTTGCATTGTGAATTTGGTGATAGGAACTCTGTATTGTGCCAAAGGAAACTATGACTTTGGCATCTC
TCGGGTTATCAAAAGCCTGGAGCCTTACCATAAAAAGCTAGGCACCGATACGTGGTATTATGCCAAGAGA
TGTTTCCTGTCCTTACTAGAGAACATGTCAAAGCACACAATTATGCTAAGGGACAGTGTCATTCAAGAAT
GTGTGCAGTTTCTAGAGCACTGTGAACTTTATGGTAGAAACATTCCAGCTGTTATAGAACAGCCCTTGGA
GGAAGAAAGAATGCACACTGGGAAGAATACAGTCACATATGAATCAAGAAAGTTGAGGGCTCTGATTTAT
GAGATAATTGGATGGAATGTGTAAGGATCCACTAGTAACGGCCGCCAGTGTGCTGGAATTCTGCAGATAT
CCATCACACTGGCGGCCGCTCGAGCATGCATCTAGAGGGCCCTATTCTATAGTGTCACCTAAATGCTAGA
GCTCGCTGATCAGCCTCGACTGTGCCTTCTAGTTGCCAGCCATCTGTTGTTTGCCCCTCCCCCGTGCCTT
CCTTGACCCTGGAAGGTGCCACTCCCACTGTCCTTTCCTAATAAAATGAGGAAATTGCATCGCATTGTCT
GAGTAGGTGTCATTCTATTCTGGGGGGTGGGGTGGGGCAGGACAGCAAGGGGGAGGATTGGGAAGACAAT
AGCAGGCATGCTGGGGATGCGGTGGGCTCTATGGCTTCTGAGGCGGAAAGAACCAGCTGGGGCTCTAGGG
GGTATCCCC
[124 nt withheld, positions 3370-3493]
C
[32 nt withheld, positions 3495-3526]
CA
[57 nt withheld, positions 3529-3585]
A
[49 nt withheld, positions 3587-3635]
CCTTTGACGTTGGAGTCCACGTTCTTT
[37 nt withheld, positions 3663-3699]
ACCCTATCTCGGTCTATTCTTTTGATTTATAAGGGATTTTGGGGATTTCGGCCTATTGGTTAAAAAATGA
GCTGATTTAACAAAAATTTAACGCGAATTAATTCTGTGGAATGTGTGTCAGTTAGGGTGTGGAAAGTCCC
CAGGCTCCCCAGGCAGGCAGAAGTATGCAAAGCATGCATCTCAATTAGTCAGCAACCAGGTGTGGAAAGT
CCCCAGGCTCCCCAGCAGGCAGAAGTATGCAAAGCATGCATCTCAATTAGTCAGCAACCATAGTCCCGCC
CCTAACTCCGCCCATCCCGCCCCTAACTCCGCCCAGTTCCGCCCATTCTCCGCCCCATGGCTGACTAATT
TTTTTTATTTATGCAGAGGCCGAGGCCGCCTCTGCCTCTGAGCTATTCCAGAAGTAGTGAGGAGGCTTTT
TTGGAGGCCTAGGCTTTTGCAAAAAGCTCCCGGGAGCTTGTATATCCATTTTCGGATCTGATCAAGAGAC
AGGATGAGGATCGTTTCGCATGATTGAACAAGATGGATTGCACGCAGGTTCTCCGGCCGCTTGGGTGGAG
AGGCTATTCGGCTATGACTGGGCACAACAGACAATCGGCTGCTCTGATGCCGCCGTGTTCCGGCTGTCAG
CGCAGGGGCGCCCGGTTCTTTTTGTCAAGACCGACCTGTCCGGTGCCCTGAATGAACTGCAGGACGAGGC
AGCGCGGCTATCGTGGCTGGCCACGACGGGCGTTCCTTGCGCAGCTGTGCTCGACGTTGTCACTGAAGCG
GGAAGGGACTGGCTGCTATTGGGCGAAGTGCCGGGGCAGGATCTCCTGTCATCTCACCTTGCTCCTGCCG
AGAAAGTATCCATCATGGCTGATGCAATGCGGCGGCTGCATACGCTTGATCCGGCTACCTGCCCATTCGA
CCACCAAGCGAAACATCGCATCGAGCGAGCACGTACTCGGATGGAAGCCGGTCTTGTCGATCAGGATGAT
CTGGACGAAGAGCATCAGGGGCTCGCGCCAGCCGAACTGTTCGCCAGGCTCAAGGCGCGCATGCCCGACG
GCGAGGATCTCGTCGTGACCCATGGCGATGCCTGCTTGCCGAATATCATGGTGGAAAATGGCCGCTTTTC
TGGATTCATCGACTGTGGCCGGCTGGGTGTGGCGGACCGCTATCAGGACATAGCGTTGGCTACCCGTGAT
ATTGCTGAAGAGCTTGGCGGCGAATGGGCTGACCGCTTCCTCGTGCTTTACGGTATCGCCGCTCCCGATT
CGCAGCGCATCGCCTTCTATCGCCTTCTTGACGAGTTCTTCTGAGCGGGACTCTGGGGTTCGAAATGACC
GACCAAGCGACGCCCAACCTGCCATCACGAGATTTCGATTCCACCGCCGCCTTCTATGAAAGGTTGGGCT
TCGGAATCGTTTTCCGGGACGCCGGCTGGATGATCCTCCAGCGCGGGGATCTCATGCTGGAGTTCTTCGC
CCACCCCAACTTGTTTATTGCAGCTTATAATGGTTACAAATAAAGCAATAGCATCACAAATTTCACAAAT
AAAGCATTTTTTTCACTGCATTCTAGTTGTGGTTTGTCCAAACTCATCAATGTATCTTATCATGTCTGTA
TACCGTCGACCTCTAGCTAGAGCTTGGCGTAATCATGGTCATAGCTGTTTCCTGTGTGAAATTGTTATCC
GCTCACAATTCCACACAACATACGAGCCGGAAGCATAAAGTGTAAAGCCTGGGGTGCCTAATGAGTGAGC
TAACTCACATTAATTGCGTTGCGCTCACTGCCCGCTTTCCAGTCGGGAAACCTGTCGTGCCAGCTGCATT
AATGAATCGGCCAACGCGCGGGGAGAGGCGGTTTGCGTATTGGGCGCTCTTCCGCTTCCTCGCTCACTGA
CTCGCTGCGCTCGGTCGTTCGGCTGCGGCGAGCGGTATCAGCTCACTCAAAGGCGGTAATACGGTTATCC
ACAGAATCAGGGGATAACGCAGGAAAGAACATGTGAGCAAAAGGCCAGCAAAAGGCCAGGAACCGTAAAA
AGGCCGCGTTGCTGGCGTTTTTCCATAGGCTCCGCCCCCCTGACGAGCATCACAAAAATCGACGCTCAAG
TCAGAGGTGGCGAAACCCGACAGGACTATAAAGATACCAGGCGTTTCCCCCTGGAAGCTCCCTCGTGCGC
TCTCCTGTTCCGACCCTGCCGCTTACCGGATACCTGTCCGCCTTTCTCCCTTCGGGAAGCGTGGCGCTTT
CTCAATGCTCACGCTGTAGGTATCTCAGTTCGGTGTAGGTCGTTCGCTCCAAGCTGGGCTGTGTGCACGA
ACCCCCCGTTCAGCCCGACCGCTGCGCCTTATCCGGTAACTATCGTCTTGAGTCCAACCCGGTAAGACAC
GACTTATCGCCACTGGCAGCAGCCACTGGTAACAGGATTAGCAGAGCGAGGTATGTAGGCGGTGCTACAG
AGTTCTTGAAGTGGTGGCCTAACTACGGCTACACTAGAAGGACAGTATTTGGTATCTGCGCTCTGCTGAA
GCCAGTTACCTTCGGAAAAAGAGTTGGTAGCTCTTGATCCGGCAAACAAACCACCGCTGGTAGCGGTGGT
TTTTTTGTTTGCAAGCAGCAGATTACGCGCAGAAAAAAAGGATCTCAAGAAGATCCTTTGATCTTTTCTA
CGGGGTCTGACGCTCAGTGGAACGAAAACTCACGTTAAGGGATTTTGGTCATGAGATTATCAAAAAGGAT
CTTCACCTAGATCCTTTTAAATTAAAAATGAAGTTTTAAATCAATCTAAAGTATATATGAGTAAACTTGG
TCTGACAGTTACCAATGCTTAATCAGTGAGGCACCTATCTCAGCGATCTGTCTATTTCGTTCATCCATAG
TTGCCTGACTCCCCGTCGTGTAGATAACTACGATACGGGAGGGCTTACCATCTGGCCCCAGTGCTGCAAT
GATACCGCGAGACCCACGCTCACCGGCTCCAGATTTATCAGCAATAAACCAGCCAGCCGGAAGGGCCGAG
CGCAGAAGTGGTCCTGCAACTTTATCCGCCTCCATCCAGTCTATTAATTGTTGCCGGGAAGCTAGAGTAA
GTAGTTCGCCAGTTAATAGTTTGCGCAACGTTGTTGCCATTGCTACAGGCATCGTGGTGTCACGCTCGTC
GTTTGGTATGGCTTCATTCAGCTCCGGTTCCCAACGATCAAGGCGAGTTACATGATCCCCCATGTTGTGC
AAAAAAGCGGTTAGCTCCTTCGGTCCTCCGATCGTTGTCAGAAGTAAGTTGGCCGCAGTGTTATCACTCA
TGGTTATGGCAGCACTGCATAATTCTCTTACTGTCATGCCATCCGTAAGATGCTTTTCTGTGACTGGTGA
GTACTCAACCAAGTCATTCTGAGAATAGTGTATGCGGCGACCGAGTTGCTCTTGCCCGGCGTCAATACGG
GATAATACCGCGCCACATAGCAGAACTTTAAAAGTGCTCATCATTGGAAAACGTTCTTCGGGGCGAAAAC
TCTCAAGGATCTTACCGCTGTTGAGATCCAGTTCGATGTAACCCACTCGTGCACCCAACTGATCTTCAGC
ATCTTTTACTTTCACCAGCGTTTCTGGGTGAGCAAAAACAGGAAGGCAAAATGCCGCAAAAAAGGGAATA
AGGGCGACACGGAAATGTTGAATACTCATACTCTTCCTTTTTCAATATTATTGAAGCATTTATCAGGGTT
ATTGTCTCATGAGCGGATACATATTTGAATGTATTTAGAAAAATAAACAAATAGGGGTTCCGCGCACATT
TCCCCGAAAAGTGCCACCTGACGTC
