>Addgene plasmid #47325 | AU1-TTC30B-pcDNA3 | addgene partial sequence | sequence record 70015 | CMV-F 5'-CGCAAATGGGCGGTAGGCGTG-3'
CTATATAAGCAGAGCTCTCTGGCTAACTAGAGAACCCACTGCTTACTGGCTTATCGAAATTAATACGACT
CACTATAGGGAGACCCAAGCTTGGTACCGGGCCCCCCCTCGAGGTCGACGGTATCGATAAGCTTGCCAAC
ATGGCAGACACATACCGCTACATCTCCATGGCAGGGCTGAGCAGCTCACAGATCCCCGACGGTGAGTTCA
CAGCAGTGGTGTACAGGCTCATCCGCGACTCCCGCTACTCAGAGGCGGTGCAGCTGCTGAGCGCAGAGCT
GCAGAGGAGCTCCCGCAGCCGCGCAGGGCTGTCGCTGCTGGCCTACTGCTACTACCGCCTGCAGGAGTTC
GAGCTCGCTGCAGAGTGCTATGAGCAGCTGAGCCAGATGCACCCGGAACTCGAGCAGTACCGCCTGTACC
AGGCCCAGGCACTGTACAAGGCCTGCCTGTATCCAGAGGCCACCAGGGTCGCCTTCCTCCTGGACAACCC
CGCCTATCAGACTCGAGTCCTTCGTCTCCAGGCTGCTATCAAGTACAGTGAAGGTGACCTCCCAGGAGCC
AGGAGCCTGGTGGAGCAGCTGCTGAGTGGGGAAGGTGTAGAGGACAGTGGAGGGGAGAGTGATTATGATG
GTCAGATCAACCTAGGTTGTCTGCTCTACAAAGAGGGACACTATGAAGCTGCCTGTTCCAAGTTCTTAGC
GGCCCTGCAGGCTTCTGGCTACCAGCCTGACCTTTCCTACAACTTGGCTTTGGCCTATTACAGCAGTCGG
CAGTACGCGCCTGCTCTGAAGCATATCGCTGACATCATTGAGCGTGGCATCCGTCAACACCCAGAACTCG
GTGTGGGCATGACCACGGAGGGCATTGATGTTCGCAGTGTTGGCAACACTATAGTCCTTCACCAGACTGC
TCTGGTCGAAGCCTTCAACCTCAAGGCAGCCATAGAGTACCAGCTGAGAAACTACGAGGCAGCCCAGGAA
GCCCTCACTGACATGCCACCCAGAGCAGAGGAAGAGCTGGACCCCGTAACCCTCCACAACCAGGCTCTGA
TGAACATGGATGCCAAGCCCACAGAGGGCTTTGAAAAGCTCCAGTTTCTGCTCCAGCA
